>Addgene plasmid #32192 | pTALEN_v2 (HD) | addgene partial sequence | sequence record 38344 | ccdB-Fwd (GCATGATGACCACCGATATG)
TGGCTGATCTCAGCCACCGCGAAAATGACATCAAAAACGCCATTAACCTGATGTTCTGGGGAATATAAAT
GTCAGGCTCCCTTATACACAGCCAGTCTGCAGGTCGACGGTCTCGACTCACGCCTGAGCAGGTAGTGGCT
ATTGCATCCCATGACGGGGGCAGACCCGCACTGGAGTCAATCGTGGCCCAGCTTTCGAGGCCGGACCCCG
CGCTGGCCGCACTCACTAATGATCATCTTGTAGCGCTGGCCTGCCTCGGCGGACGACCCGCCTTGGATGC
GGTGAAGAAGGGGCTCCCGCACGCGCCTGCATTGATTAAGCGGACCAACAGAAGGATTCCCGAGAGGACA
TCACATCGAGTGGCAGGTTCCCAACTCGTGAAGAGTGAACTTGAGGAGAAAAAGTCGGAGCTGCGGCACA
AATTGAAATACGTACCGCATGAATACATCGAACTTATCGAAATTGCTAGGAACTCGACTCAAGACAGAAT
CCTTGAGATGAAGGTAATGGAGTTCTTTATGAAGGTTTATGGATACCGAGGGAAGCATCTCGGTGGATCA
CGAAAACCCGACGGAGCAATCTATACGGTGGGGAGCCCGATTGATTACGGAGTGATCGTCGACACGAAAG
CCTACAGCGGTGGGTACAATCTTCCCATCGGGCAGGCAGATGAGATGCAACGTTATGTCGAAGAAAATCA
GACCAGGAACAAACACATCAATCCAAATGAGTGGTGGAAAGTGTATCCTTCATCAGTGACCGAGTTTAAG
TTTTTGTTTGTCTCTGGGCATTTCAAAGGCAACTATAAGGCCCAGCTCACACGGTTGAATCACATTACGA
ACTGCAATGGTGCGGTTTTGTCCGTAGAGGAACTGCTCATTGGTGGAGAAATGATCAAAGCGGGAACTCT
GACACTGGA
