>Addgene plasmid #32192 | pTALEN_v2 (HD) | addgene partial sequence | sequence record 61831 | CMV-F 5'-CGCAAATGGGCGGTAGGCGTG-3'
AGCAGAGCTCTCTGGCTAACTAGAGAACCCACTGCTTACTGGCTTATCGAAATTAATACGACTCACTATA
GGGGCCACCATGGACTATAAGGACCACGACGGAGACTACAAGGATCATGATATTGATTACAAAGACGATG
ACGATAAGATGGCCCCAAAGAAGAAGCGGAAGGTCGGTATCCACGGAGTCCCAGCAGCCGTAGATTTGAG
AACTTTGGGATATTCACAGCAGCAGCAGGAAAAGATCAAGCCCAAAGTGAGGTCGACAGTCGCGCAGCAT
CACGAAGCGCTGGTGGGTCATGGGTTTACACATGCCCACATCGTAGCCTTGTCGCAGCACCCTGCAGCCC
TTGGCACGGTCGCCGTCAAGTACCAGGACATGATTGCGGCGTTGCCGGAAGCCACACATGAGGCGATCGT
CGGTGTGGGGAAACAGTGGAGCGGAGCCCGAGCGCTTGAGGCCCTGTTGACGGTCGCGGGAGAGCTGAGA
GGGCCTCCCCTTCAGCTGGACACGGGCCAGTTGCTGAAGATCGCGAAGCGGGGAGGAGTCACGGCGGTCG
AGGCGGTGCACGCGTGGCGCAATGCGCTCACGGGAGCACCCCTCAACCTGACAGAGACCGCGGCCGCATT
AGGCACCCCAGGCTTTACACTTTATGCTTCCGGCTCGTATAATGTGTGGATTTTGAGTTAGGATCCGTCG
AGATTTTCAGGAGCTAAGGAAGCTAAAATGGAGAAAAAAATCACTGGATATACCACCGTTGATATATCCC
AATGGCATCGTAAAGAACATTTTGAGGCATTTCAGTCAGTTGCTCAATGTACCTATAACCAGACCGTTCA
GCTGGATATTACGGCCTTTTTAAAGACCGTAAAGAAAAATAAGCACAAGTTTTATCCGGCCTTTATTCAC
ATTCTTGCCCGCCTGATGAATG
