>Addgene plasmid #32192 | pTALEN_v2 (HD) | addgene partial sequence | sequence record 62395 | CAT-F 5'-GTTTGTGATGGCTTCCATGTC-3'
GAATTACAACAGTACTGCGATGAGTGGCAGGGCGGGGCGTAAAGATCTGGATCCGGCTTACTAAAAGCCA
GATAACAGTATGCGTATTTGCGCGCTGATTTTTGCGGTATAAGAATATATACTGATATGTATACCCGAAG
TATGTCAAAAAGAGGTATGCTATGAAGCAGCGTATTACAGTGACAGTTGACAGCGACAGCTATCAGTTGC
TCAAGGCATATATGATGTCAATATCTCCGGTCTGGTAAGCACAACCATGCAGAATGAAGCCCGTCGTCTG
CGTGCCGAACGCTGGAAAGCGGAAAATCAGGAAGGGATGGCTGAGGTCGCCCGGTTTATTGAAATGAACG
GCTCTTTTGCTGACGAGAACAGGGGCTGGTGAAATGCAGTTTAAGGTTTACACCTATAAAAGAGAGAGCC
GTTATCGTCTGTTTGTGGATGTACAGAGTGATATTATTGACACGCCCGGGCGACGGATGGTGATCCCCCT
GGCCAGTGCACGTCTGCTGTCAGATAAAGTCTCCCGTGAACTTTACCCGGTGGTGCATATCGGGGATGAA
AGCTGGCGCATGATGACCACCGATATGGCCAGTGTGCCGGTCTCCGTTATCGGGGAAGAAGTGGCTGATC
TCAGCCACCGCGAAAATGACATCAAAAACGCCATTAACCTGATGTTCTGGGGAATATAAATGTCAGGCTC
CCTTATACACAGCCAGTCTGCAGGTCGACGGTCTCGACTCACGCCTGAGCAGGTAGTGGCTATTGCATCC
CATGACGGGGGCAGACCCGCACTGGAGTCAATCGTGGCCCAGCTTTCGAGGCCGGACCCCGCGCTGGCCG
CACTCACTAATGATCATCTTGTAGCGCTGGCCTGCCTCGGCGGACGACCCGCCTTGGATGCGGTGA
