[The description below was written by a language model from this plasmid's Addgene catalogue record.]
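Description:
pTALEN_v2 (HD) is a mammalian expression plasmid built on a pCMV backbone that serves as a cloning backbone for assembling custom TALE nucleases. The insert is recorded as a TALE nuclease scaffold carrying the HD variant of the final 0.5 repeat. In TALE DNA-binding domains, each repeat recognises one base through its repeat-variable diresidue, and HD is the diresidue generally associated with cytosine, so this version of the backbone would be chosen when the last position of the intended target site calls for that specificity. TALE nucleases are typically a TALE DNA-binding domain fused to a nuclease domain and are used in pairs to introduce targeted double-strand breaks for genome editing. The record does not list the individual parts, such as the nuclease domain, nuclear localisation signals or tags. The promoter is also not stated explicitly, although the backbone name suggests CMV-driven expression.

The plasmid is maintained at high copy in bacteria under combined ampicillin and chloramphenicol selection and is propagated in a ccdB-tolerant strain. This indicates that the unmodified backbone carries a ccdB negative-selection cassette, usually paired with a chloramphenicol resistance gene. In toolkits of this kind, that cassette sits where the custom repeat array is inserted and is displaced on successful cloning, so that standard strains recover only recombinant plasmids. The record does not give the exact position of the cassette or the cloning sites. No feature table is supplied, so the origin of replication and other backbone elements cannot be described further. The construct belongs to a TALE toolbox intended for genome engineering in mammalian cells.
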