Addgene plasmid #32192: pTALEN_v2 (HD)
Depositing lab: Feng Zhang. Depositing organization: Broad Institute. Publication: A transcription activator-like effector toolbox for genome engineering. Sanjana NE, Cong L, Zhou Y, Cunniff MM, Feng G, Zhang F. Nat Protoc. 2012 Jan 5;7(1):171-92. doi: 10.1038/nprot.2011.431. PubMed 22222791.
Backbone
  Vector backbone: pCMV
  Vector type: Mammalian Expression
Growth in bacteria
  Bacterial resistance: Chloramphenicol and Ampicillin, 25 & 100 μg/mL
  Growth temperature: 37°C
  Growth strain: ccdB Survival
  Copy number: High Copy
Gene/Insert
  Gene/Insert name: TALE Nuclease, HD for 0.5 repeat
Terms and licenses: Academic/Nonprofit Terms; Industry Terms: Not Available to Industry
How to cite: pTALEN_v2 (HD) was a gift from Feng Zhang (Addgene plasmid # 32192 ; http://n2t.net/addgene:32192 ; RRID:Addgene_32192)
