LOCUS       Exported 7961 bp ds-DNA circular SYN 12-MAY-2021
DEFINITION  synthetic circular DNA
ACCESSION   .
VERSION     .
KEYWORDS    pTALEN_v2 (HD)
SOURCE      synthetic DNA construct
  ORGANISM  synthetic DNA construct
REFERENCE   1 (bases 1 to 7961)
  AUTHORS   Sanjana NE, Cong L, Zhou Y, Cunniff MM, Feng G, Zhang F
  TITLE     A transcription activator-like effector toolbox for genome
            engineering.
  JOURNAL   Nat Protoc. 2012 Jan 5;7(1):171-92. doi: 10.1038/nprot.2011.431.
  PUBMED    22222791
REFERENCE   2 (bases 1 to 7961)
  AUTHORS   .
  TITLE     Direct Submission
  JOURNAL   Exported May 12, 2021 from SnapGene Server 1.1.58
            http://www.snapgene.com
FEATURES             Location/Qualifiers
     source          1..7961
                     /organism="synthetic DNA construct"
                     /mol_type="other DNA"
     rep_origin      86..674
                     /direction=RIGHT
                     /label=ori
                     /note="high-copy-number ColE1/pMB1/pBR322/pUC origin of
                     replication"
     primer_bind     575..594
                     /label=pBR322ori-F
                     /note="pBR322 origin, forward primer"
     primer_bind     828..845
                     /label=L4440
                     /note="L4440 vector, forward primer"
     primer_bind     943..960
                     /label=M13 Forward
                     /note="In lacZ gene. Also called M13-F20 or M13 (-21)
                     Forward"
     primer_bind     944..960
                     /label=M13 fwd
                     /note="common sequencing primer, one of multiple similar
                     variants"
     protein_bind    1416..1432
                     /label=lac operator
                     /bound_moiety="lac repressor encoded by lacI"
                     /note="The lac repressor binds to the lac operator to
                     inhibit transcription in E. coli. This inhibition can be
                     relieved by adding lactose or
                     isopropyl-beta-D-thiogalactopyranoside (IPTG)."
     enhancer        1459..1838
                     /label=CMV enhancer
                     /note="human cytomegalovirus immediate early enhancer"
     promoter        1839..2042
                     /label=CMV promoter
                     /note="human cytomegalovirus (CMV) immediate early
                     promoter"
     primer_bind     1993..2013
                     /label=CMV-F
                     /note="Human CMV immediate early promoter, forward primer"
     primer_bind     2087..2106
                     /label=T7
                     /note="T7 promoter, forward primer"
     promoter        2087..2105
                     /label=T7 promoter
                     /note="promoter for bacteriophage T7 RNA polymerase"
     regulatory      2107..2116
                     /regulatory_class="other"
                     /note="vertebrate consensus sequence for strong initiation
                     of translation (Kozak, 1987)"
     CDS             2116..2181
                     /codon_start=1
                     /product="three tandem FLAG(R) epitope tags, followed by an
                     enterokinase cleavage site"
                     /label=3xFLAG
                     /translation="DYKDHDGDYKDHDIDYKDDDDK"
     CDS             2188..2208
                     /codon_start=1
                     /product="nuclear localization signal of SV40 (simian virus
                     40) large T antigen"
                     /label=SV40 NLS
                     /translation="PKKKRKV"
     promoter        2677..2707
                     /label=lac UV5 promoter
                     /note="E. coli lac promoter with an ""up"" mutation"
     CDS             2761..3420
                     /codon_start=1
                     /gene="cat"
                     /product="chloramphenicol acetyltransferase"
                     /label=CmR
                     /note="confers resistance to chloramphenicol"
                     /translation="MEKKITGYTTVDISQWHRKEHFEAFQSVAQCTYNQTVQLDITAFL
                     KTVKKNKHKFYPAFIHILARLMNAHPEFRMAMKDGELVIWDSVHPCYTVFHEQTETFSS
                     LWSEYHDDFRQFLHIYSQDVACYGENLAYFPKGFIENMFFVSANPWVSFTSFDLNVANM
                     DNFFAPVFTMGKYYTQGDKVLMPLAIQVHHAVCDGFHVGRMLNELQQYCDEWQGGA"
     primer_bind     complement(2827..2846)
                     /label=CAT-R
                     /note="Chloramphenicol resistance gene, reverse primer"
     CDS             3762..4067
                     /codon_start=1
                     /gene="ccdB"
                     /product="CcdB, a bacterial toxin that poisons DNA gyrase"
                     /label=ccdB
                     /note="Plasmids containing the ccdB gene cannot be
                     propagated in standard E. coli strains."
                     /translation="MQFKVYTYKRESRYRLFVDVQSDIIDTPGRRMVIPLASARLLSDK
                     VSRELYPVVHIGDESWRMMTTDMASVPVSVIGEEVADLSHRENDIKNAINLMFWGI"
     primer_bind     3946..3965
                     /label=ccdB-fwd
                     /note="ccdB gene, forward primer"
     CDS             4371..4958
                     /codon_start=1
                     /product="nonspecific DNA cleavage domain of the FokI
                     endonuclease (Li et al., 1992)"
                     /label=FokI cleavage domain
                     /note="must dimerize to be catalytically active"
                     /translation="QLVKSELEEKKSELRHKLKYVPHEYIELIEIARNSTQDRILEMKV
                     MEFFMKVYGYRGKHLGGSRKPDGAIYTVGSPIDYGVIVDTKAYSGGYNLPIGQADEMQR
                     YVEENQTRNKHINPNEWWKVYPSSVTEFKFLFVSGHFKGNYKAQLTRLNHITNCNGAVL
                     SVEELLIGGEMIKAGTLTLEEVRRKFNNGEINF"
     primer_bind     complement(4976..4993)
                     /label=BGH-rev
                     /note="Bovine growth hormone terminator, reverse primer.
                     Also called BGH reverse"
     polyA_signal    4982..5093
                     /label=bGH poly(A) signal
                     /note="bovine growth hormone polyadenylation signal"
     primer_bind     complement(5211..5231)
                     /label=pBABE 3'
                     /note="SV40 enhancer, reverse primer for pBABE vectors"
     promoter        5216..5545
                     /label=SV40 promoter
                     /note="SV40 enhancer and early promoter"
     rep_origin      5396..5531
                     /label=SV40 ori
                     /note="SV40 origin of replication"
     primer_bind     5458..5477
                     /label=SV40pro-F
                     /note="SV40 promoter/origin, forward primer"
     CDS             5594..6619
                     /codon_start=1
                     /gene="aph(4)-Ia"
                     /product="aminoglycoside phosphotransferase from E. coli"
                     /label=HygR
                     /note="confers resistance to hygromycin"
                     /translation="MKKPELTATSVEKFLIEKFDSVSDLMQLSEGEESRAFSFDVGGRG
                     YVLRVNSCADGFYKDRYVYRHFASAALPIPEVLDIGEFSESLTYCISRRAQGVTLQDLP
                     ETELPAVLQPVAEAMDAIAAADLSQTSGFGPFGPQGIGQYTTWRDFICAIADPHVYHWQ
                     TVMDDTVSASVAQALDELMLWAEDCPEVRHLVHADFGSNNVLTDNGRITAVIDWSEAMF
                     GDSQYEVANIFFWRPWLACMEQQTRYFERRHPELAGSPRLRAYMLRIGLDQLYQSLVDG
                     NFDDAAWAQGRCDAIVRSGAGTVGRTQIARRSAAVWTDGCVEVLADSGNRRPSTRPRAK
                     E"
     polyA_signal    6749..6870
                     /label=SV40 poly(A) signal
                     /note="SV40 polyadenylation signal"
     primer_bind     complement(6786..6805)
                     /label=SV40pA-R
                     /note="SV40 polyA, reverse primer"
     primer_bind     6840..6859
                     /label=EBV-rev
                     /note="SV40 polyA terminator, reverse primer"
     CDS             complement(6923..7783)
                     /codon_start=1
                     /gene="bla"
                     /product="beta-lactamase"
                     /label=AmpR
                     /note="confers resistance to ampicillin, carbenicillin, and
                     related antibiotics"
                     /translation="MSIQHFRVALIPFFAAFCLPVFAHPETLVKVKDAEDQLGARVGYI
                     ELDLNSGKILESFRPEERFPMMSTFKVLLCGAVLSRIDAGQEQLGRRIHYSQNDLVEYS
                     PVTEKHLTDGMTVRELCSAAITMSDNTAANLLLTTIGGPKELTAFLHNMGDHVTRLDRW
                     EPELNEAIPNDERDTTMPVAMATTLRKLLTGELLTLASRQQLIDWMEADKVAGPLLRSA
                     LPAGWFIADKSGAGERGSRGIIAALGPDGKPSRIVVIYTTGSQATMDERNRQIAEIGAS
                     LIKHW"
     primer_bind     7546..7565
                     /label=Amp-R
                     /note="Ampicillin resistance gene, reverse primer"
     promoter        complement(7784..7875)
                     /gene="bla"
                     /label=AmpR promoter
     primer_bind     7917..7936
                     /label=Kan-R
                     /note="Kanamycin resistance gene, reverse primer"
     primer_bind     7942..7961
                     /label=pENTR-R
                     /note="pENTR vectors, reverse primer"
ORIGIN
        1 ctcatgacca aaatccctta acgtgagtta cgcgcgcgtc gttccactga gcgtcagacc
       61 ccgtagaaaa gatcaaagga tcttcttgag atcctttttt tctgcgcgta atctgctgct
      121 tgcaaacaaa aaaaccaccg ctaccagcgg tggtttgttt gccggatcaa gagctaccaa
      181 ctctttttcc gaaggtaact ggcttcagca gagcgcagat accaaatact gttcttctag
      241 tgtagccgta gttagcccac cacttcaaga actctgtagc accgcctaca tacctcgctc
      301 tgctaatcct gttaccagtg gctgctgcca gtggcgataa gtcgtgtctt accgggttgg
      361 actcaagacg atagttaccg gataaggcgc agcggtcggg ctgaacgggg ggttcgtgca
      421 cacagcccag cttggagcga acgacctaca ccgaactgag atacctacag cgtgagctat
      481 gagaaagcgc cacgcttccc gaagggagaa aggcggacag gtatccggta agcggcaggg
      541 tcggaacagg agagcgcacg agggagcttc cagggggaaa cgcctggtat ctttatagtc
      601 ctgtcgggtt tcgccacctc tgacttgagc gtcgattttt gtgatgctcg tcaggggggc
      661 ggagcctatg gaaaaacgcc agcaacgcgg cctttttacg gttcctggcc ttttgctggc
      721 cttttgctca catgttcttt cctgcgttat cccctgattc tgtggataac cgtattaccg
      781 cctttgagtg agctgatacc gctcgccgca gccgaacgac cgagcgcagc gagtcagtga
      841 gcgaggaagc ggaaggcgag agtagggaac tgccaggcat caaactaagc agaaggcccc
      901 tgacggatgg cctttttgcg tttctacaaa ctctttctgt gttgtaaaac gacggccagt
      961 cttaagctcg ggccccctgg gcggttctga taacgagtaa tcgttaatcc gcaaataacg
     1021 taaaaacccg cttcggcggg tttttttatg gggggagttt agggaaagag catttgtcag
     1081 aatatttaag ggcgcctgtc actttgcttg atatatgaga attatttaac cttataaatg
     1141 agaaaaaagc aacgcacttt aaataagata cgttgctttt tcgattgatg aacacctata
     1201 attaaactat tcatctatta tttatgattt tttgtatata caatatttct agtttgttaa
     1261 agagaattaa gaaaataaat ctcgaaaata ataaagggaa aatcagtttt tgatatcaaa
     1321 attatacatg tcaacgataa tacaaaatat aatacaaact ataagatgtt atcagtattt
     1381 attatcattt agaataaatt ttgtgtcgcc cttaattgtg agcggataac aattacgagc
     1441 ttcatgcaca gtggcgttga cattgattat tgactagtta ttaatagtaa tcaattacgg
     1501 ggtcattagt tcatagccca tatatggagt tccgcgttac ataacttacg gtaaatggcc
     1561 cgcctggctg accgcccaac gacccccgcc cattgacgtc aataatgacg tatgttccca
     1621 tagtaacgcc aatagggact ttccattgac gtcaatgggt ggagtattta cggtaaactg
     1681 cccacttggc agtacatcaa gtgtatcata tgccaagtac gccccctatt gacgtcaatg
     1741 acggtaaatg gcccgcctgg cattatgccc agtacatgac cttatgggac tttcctactt
     1801 ggcagtacat ctacgtatta gtcatcgcta ttaccatggt gatgcggttt tggcagtaca
     1861 tcaatgggcg tggatagcgg tttgactcac ggggatttcc aagtctccac cccattgacg
     1921 tcaatgggag tttgttttgg caccaaaatc aacgggactt tccaaaatgt cgtaacaact
     1981 ccgccccatt gacgcaaatg ggcggtaggc gtgtacggtg ggaggtctat ataagcagag
     2041 ctctctggct aactagagaa cccactgctt actggcttat cgaaattaat acgactcact
     2101 ataggggcca ccatggacta taaggaccac gacggagact acaaggatca tgatattgat
     2161 tacaaagacg atgacgataa gatggcccca aagaagaagc ggaaggtcgg tatccacgga
     2221 gtcccagcag ccgtagattt gagaactttg ggatattcac agcagcagca ggaaaagatc
     2281 aagcccaaag tgaggtcgac agtcgcgcag catcacgaag cgctggtggg tcatgggttt
     2341 acacatgccc acatcgtagc cttgtcgcag caccctgcag cccttggcac ggtcgccgtc
     2401 aagtaccagg acatgattgc ggcgttgccg gaagccacac atgaggcgat cgtcggtgtg
     2461 gggaaacagt ggagcggagc ccgagcgctt gaggccctgt tgacggtcgc gggagagctg
     2521 agagggcctc cccttcagct ggacacgggc cagttgctga agatcgcgaa gcggggagga
     2581 gtcacggcgg tcgaggcggt gcacgcgtgg cgcaatgcgc tcacgggagc acccctcaac
     2641 ctgacagaga ccgcggccgc attaggcacc ccaggcttta cactttatgc ttccggctcg
     2701 tataatgtgt ggattttgag ttaggatccg tcgagatttt caggagctaa ggaagctaaa
     2761 atggagaaaa aaatcactgg atataccacc gttgatatat cccaatggca tcgtaaagaa
     2821 cattttgagg catttcagtc agttgctcaa tgtacctata accagaccgt tcagctggat
     2881 attacggcct ttttaaagac cgtaaagaaa aataagcaca agttttatcc ggcctttatt
     2941 cacattcttg cccgcctgat gaatgctcat ccggaattcc gtatggcaat gaaagacggt
     3001 gagctggtga tatgggatag tgttcaccct tgttacaccg ttttccatga gcaaactgaa
     3061 acgttttcat cgctctggag tgaataccac gacgatttcc ggcagtttct acacatatat
     3121 tcgcaagatg tggcgtgtta cggtgaaaac ctggcctatt tccctaaagg gtttattgag
     3181 aatatgtttt tcgtctcagc caatccctgg gtgagtttca ccagttttga tttaaacgtg
     3241 gccaatatgg acaacttctt cgcccccgtt ttcaccatgg gcaaatatta tacgcaaggc
     3301 gacaaggtgc tgatgccgct ggcgattcag gttcatcatg ccgtttgtga tggcttccat
     3361 gtcggcagaa tgcttaatga attacaacag tactgcgatg agtggcaggg cggggcgtaa
     3421 agatctggat ccggcttact aaaagccaga taacagtatg cgtatttgcg cgctgatttt
     3481 tgcggtataa gaatatatac tgatatgtat acccgaagta tgtcaaaaag aggtatgcta
     3541 tgaagcagcg tattacagtg acagttgaca gcgacagcta tcagttgctc aaggcatata
     3601 tgatgtcaat atctccggtc tggtaagcac aaccatgcag aatgaagccc gtcgtctgcg
     3661 tgccgaacgc tggaaagcgg aaaatcagga agggatggct gaggtcgccc ggtttattga
     3721 aatgaacggc tcttttgctg acgagaacag gggctggtga aatgcagttt aaggtttaca
     3781 cctataaaag agagagccgt tatcgtctgt ttgtggatgt acagagtgat attattgaca
     3841 cgcccgggcg acggatggtg atccccctgg ccagtgcacg tctgctgtca gataaagtct
     3901 cccgtgaact ttacccggtg gtgcatatcg gggatgaaag ctggcgcatg atgaccaccg
     3961 atatggccag tgtgccggtc tccgttatcg gggaagaagt ggctgatctc agccaccgcg
     4021 aaaatgacat caaaaacgcc attaacctga tgttctgggg aatataaatg tcaggctccc
     4081 ttatacacag ccagtctgca ggtcgacggt ctcgactcac gcctgagcag gtagtggcta
     4141 ttgcatccca tgacgggggc agacccgcac tggagtcaat cgtggcccag ctttcgaggc
     4201 cggaccccgc gctggccgca ctcactaatg atcatcttgt agcgctggcc tgcctcggcg
     4261 gacgacccgc cttggatgcg gtgaagaagg ggctcccgca cgcgcctgca ttgattaagc
     4321 ggaccaacag aaggattccc gagaggacat cacatcgagt ggcaggttcc caactcgtga
     4381 agagtgaact tgaggagaaa aagtcggagc tgcggcacaa attgaaatac gtaccgcatg
     4441 aatacatcga acttatcgaa attgctagga actcgactca agacagaatc cttgagatga
     4501 aggtaatgga gttctttatg aaggtttatg gataccgagg gaagcatctc ggtggatcac
     4561 gaaaacccga cggagcaatc tatacggtgg ggagcccgat tgattacgga gtgatcgtcg
     4621 acacgaaagc ctacagcggt gggtacaatc ttcccatcgg gcaggcagat gagatgcaac
     4681 gttatgtcga agaaaatcag accaggaaca aacacatcaa tccaaatgag tggtggaaag
     4741 tgtatccttc atcagtgacc gagtttaagt ttttgtttgt ctctgggcat ttcaaaggca
     4801 actataaggc ccagctcaca cggttgaatc acattacgaa ctgcaatggt gcggttttgt
     4861 ccgtagagga actgctcatt ggtggagaaa tgatcaaagc gggaactctg acactggaag
     4921 aagtcagacg caagtttaac aatggcgaga tcaatttccg ctcataaaaa atcagcctcg
     4981 actgtgcctt ctagttgcca gccatctgtt gtttgcccct cccccgtgcc ttccttgacc
     5041 ctggaaggtg ccactcccac tgtcctttcc taataaaatg aggaaattgc atcacaacac
     5101 tcaaccctat ctcggtctat tcttttgatt tataagggat tttgccgatt tcggcctatt
     5161 ggttaaaaaa tgagctgatt taacaaaaat ttaacgcgaa ttaattctgt ggaatgtgtg
     5221 tcagttaggg tgtggaaagt ccccaggctc cccagcaggc agaagtatgc aaagcatgca
     5281 tctcaattag tcagcaacca ggtgtggaaa gtccccaggc tccccagcag gcagaagtat
     5341 gcaaagcatg catctcaatt agtcagcaac catagtcccg cccctaactc cgcccatccc
     5401 gcccctaact ccgcccagtt ccgcccattc tccgccccat ggctgactaa ttttttttat
     5461 ttatgcagag gccgaggccg cctctgcctc tgagctattc cagaagtagt gaggaggctt
     5521 ttttggaggc ctaggctttt gcaaaaagct cccgggagct tgtatatcca ttttcggatc
     5581 tgatcagcac gtgatgaaaa agcctgaact caccgcgacg tctgtcgaga agtttctgat
     5641 cgaaaagttc gacagcgtct ccgacctgat gcagctctcg gagggcgaag aatctcgtgc
     5701 tttcagcttc gatgtaggag ggcgtggata tgtcctgcgg gtaaatagct gcgccgatgg
     5761 tttctacaaa gatcgttatg tttatcggca ctttgcatcg gccgcgctcc cgattccgga
     5821 agtgcttgac attggggaat tcagcgagag cctgacctat tgcatctccc gccgtgcaca
     5881 gggtgtcacg ttgcaagacc tgcctgaaac cgaactgccc gctgttctgc agccggtcgc
     5941 ggaggccatg gatgcgatcg ctgcggccga tcttagccag acgagcgggt tcggcccatt
     6001 cggaccgcaa ggaatcggtc aatacactac atggcgtgat ttcatatgcg cgattgctga
     6061 tccccatgtg tatcactggc aaactgtgat ggacgacacc gtcagtgcgt ccgtcgcgca
     6121 ggctctcgat gagctgatgc tttgggccga ggactgcccc gaagtccggc acctcgtgca
     6181 cgcggatttc ggctccaaca atgtcctgac ggacaatggc cgcataacag cggtcattga
     6241 ctggagcgag gcgatgttcg gggattccca atacgaggtc gccaacatct tcttctggag
     6301 gccgtggttg gcttgtatgg agcagcagac gcgctacttc gagcggaggc atccggagct
     6361 tgcaggatcg ccgcggctcc gggcgtatat gctccgcatt ggtcttgacc aactctatca
     6421 gagcttggtt gacggcaatt tcgatgatgc agcttgggcg cagggtcgat gcgacgcaat
     6481 cgtccgatcc ggagccggga ctgtcgggcg tacacaaatc gcccgcagaa gcgcggccgt
     6541 ctggaccgat ggctgtgtag aagtactcgc cgatagtgga aaccgacgcc ccagcactcg
     6601 tccgagggca aaggaatagc acgtgctacg agatttcgat tccaccgccg ccttctatga
     6661 aaggttgggc ttcggaatcg ttttccggga cgccggctgg atgatcctcc agcgcgggga
     6721 tctcatgctg gagttcttcg cccaccccaa cttgtttatt gcagcttata atggttacaa
     6781 ataaagcaat agcatcacaa atttcacaaa taaagcattt ttttcactgc attctagttg
     6841 tggtttgtcc aaactcatca atgtatctta tcatgtctgt ataccgtcga cctctagcta
     6901 gagcttggcg taatcatggt cattaccaat gcttaatcag tgaggcacct atctcagcga
     6961 tctgtctatt tcgttcatcc atagttgcct gactccccgt cgtgtagata actacgatac
     7021 gggagggctt accatctggc cccagcgctg cgatgatacc gcgagaacca cgctcaccgg
     7081 ctccggattt atcagcaata aaccagccag ccggaagggc cgagcgcaga agtggtcctg
     7141 caactttatc cgcctccatc cagtctatta attgttgccg ggaagctaga gtaagtagtt
     7201 cgccagttaa tagtttgcgc aacgttgttg ccatcgctac aggcatcgtg gtgtcacgct
     7261 cgtcgtttgg tatggcttca ttcagctccg gttcccaacg atcaaggcga gttacatgat
     7321 cccccatgtt gtgcaaaaaa gcggttagct ccttcggtcc tccgatcgtt gtcagaagta
     7381 agttggccgc agtgttatca ctcatggtta tggcagcact gcataattct cttactgtca
     7441 tgccatccgt aagatgcttt tctgtgactg gtgagtactc aaccaagtca ttctgagaat
     7501 agtgtatgcg gcgaccgagt tgctcttgcc cggcgtcaat acgggataat accgcgccac
     7561 atagcagaac tttaaaagtg ctcatcattg gaaaacgttc ttcggggcga aaactctcaa
     7621 ggatcttacc gctgttgaga tccagttcga tgtaacccac tcgtgcaccc aactgatctt
     7681 cagcatcttt tactttcacc agcgtttctg ggtgagcaaa aacaggaagg caaaatgccg
     7741 caaaaaaggg aataagggcg acacggaaat gttgaatact catattcttc ctttttcaat
     7801 attattgaag catttatcag ggttattgtc tcatgagcgg atacatattt gaatgtattt
     7861 agaaaaataa acaaataggg gtcagtgtta caaccaatta accaattctg aacattatcg
     7921 cgagcccatt tatacctgaa tatggctcat aacacccctt g
//
